Addgene plasmid #128940: pEcRNAP6
Purpose: pET21a derivative encoding E. coli core RNA polymerase subunits: RpoA, B, C-ppx(His)10, Z
Depositing lab: Seth Darst. Depositing organization: Rockefeller University. Publication: A novel method for the production of in vivo-assembled, recombinant Escherichia coli RNA polymerase lacking the alpha C-terminal domain. Twist KA, Husnain SI, Franke JD, Jain D, Campbell EA, Nickels BE, Thomas MS, Darst SA, Westblade LF. Protein Sci. 2011 Jun;20(6):986-95. doi: 10.1002/pro.622. Epub 2011 Apr 26. PubMed 21416542.
Backbone
  Vector backbone: pET21a
  Vector type: Bacterial Expression
Growth in bacteria
  Bacterial resistance: Ampicillin, 100 μg/mL
  Growth temperature: 37°C
  Growth strain: DH5alpha
  Copy number: Unknown
Gene/Insert 1
  Gene/Insert name: RpoA (alt name: RNA polymerase subunit alpha)
  Species: E. coli
  GenBank ID: 947794
  Entrez Gene: rpoA (a.k.a. b3295, ECK3282, pez, phs, sez)
  Promoter: T7
  Cloning method: Restriction Enzyme; 5′ cloning site NdeI (unknown if destroyed); 3′ cloning site NcoI (unknown if destroyed)
  Sequencing primers: 5′ T7 Promotor
Gene/Insert 2
  Gene/Insert name: RpoB
  Species: Escherichia coli
  GenBank ID: 948488
Gene/Insert 3
  Gene/Insert name: RpoC-ppx(His)10
  Species: Escherichia coli
  Mutation: PreScission protease site (GE Healthcare; LEVLFQGP) is inserted between the C-terminus of RpoC and the (His)10-tag
  GenBank ID: 948487
  Tag / fusion protein: His (C terminal on insert)
Gene/Insert 4
  Gene/Insert name: RpoZ
  Species: Escherichia coli
  GenBank ID: 948160
Terms and licenses: Academic/Nonprofit Terms; Industry Terms: Not Available to Industry
How to cite: pEcRNAP6 was a gift from Seth Darst (Addgene plasmid # 128940 ; http://n2t.net/addgene:128940 ; RRID:Addgene_128940)
