[The description below was written by a language model from this plasmid's Addgene catalogue record and pLannotate feature annotations shown in this document.]
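Description:
pEcRNAP6 is a bacterial expression plasmid, described as a pET21a derivative, that co-expresses the subunits of Escherichia coli core RNA polymerase so that the enzyme assembles in vivo. It is about 15.8 kb and is selected with ampicillin through the bla gene. It replicates from a ColE1/pMB1-type origin accompanied by rop and a bom fragment, and it also has an M13/f1-type phage origin. The backbone carries lacI with its own promoter, along with leftover fragments of a tetracycline resistance gene and mbeC, which appear to be pBR322-lineage remnants rather than functional parts.

A single annotated T7 promoter with an adjacent lac operator and the T7 gene 10 ribosome binding site sits upstream of rpoA (α), followed in the same orientation by rpoB (β), rpoC (β′) and rpoZ (ω). This arrangement is consistent with one IPTG-inducible polycistronic transcript in a host that supplies T7 RNA polymerase. No additional promoters, internal ribosome binding sites or a terminator are annotated. According to the catalogue entry, RpoC carries a C-terminal decahistidine tag preceded by a PreScission protease site, which allows affinity capture of the assembled complex and later removal of the tag. The annotation detects this tag only as a partial His match just after rpoC.

The feature table also shows Sce VMA intein segments and a chitin binding domain between the His tag and rpoZ, which the catalogue entry does not mention. These may be leftovers from an intein-based parent vector lying downstream of the tagged rpoC, but the record does not say whether they are translated. The construct is used to produce recombinant core RNA polymerase for purification, and the associated publication describes in vivo-assembled enzyme, including variants lacking the α C-terminal domain.
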