Features (pLannotate 1.2.2; 23 found; start..end, strand, type, name):
     35..139     +  promoter       AmpR promoter: bla
    140..1000    +  CDS            AmpR: β-lactamase; bla; confers resistance to ampicillin, carbenicillin, and related antibiotics
   1042..1555    -  rep_origin     M13 ori (sequence partly withheld): M13 bacteriophage origin of replication; arrow indicates direction of (+) strand synthesis
   1666..2254    +  rep_origin     ori: high-copy-number ColE1/pMB1/pBR322/pUC origin of replication
   2431..2521    -  misc_feature   bom (fragment): basis of mobility region from pBR322
   2623..2814    -  CDS            rop: Rop protein, which maintains plasmids at low copy number; rop
   2855..2965    +  CDS            mbeC (fragment): MBEC_ECOLX - Experimental evidence at protein level: Swiss-Prot protein existence level 1. Required for efficient mobilization of ColE1 plasmid and is thus essential to promote the specific transfer of the plasmid during conjugation. Probably functions by inducing DNA bending, helping the MbeA relaxase to melt the DNA around the nic site and cleave the phosphodiester bond. Binds specifically double-stranded DNA (dsDNA) containing the ColE1 oriT but does not recognize the inverted repeat (IR). From Escherichia coli.
   3000..3322    -  CDS            TcR (fragment): tetracycline efflux protein; tet; confers resistance to tetracycline
   3337..3358    -  protein_bind   CAP binding site: CAP binding activates transcription in the presence of cAMP. E. coli catabolite activator protein
   3371..4453    -  CDS            lacI: lac repressor; lacI; The lac repressor binds to the lac operator to inhibit transcription in E. coli. This inhibition can be relieved by adding lactose or isopropyl-β-D-thiogalactopyranoside (IPTG).
   4454..4531    -  promoter       lacI promoter: lacI
   4539..4818    -  CDS            TcR (fragment): tetracycline efflux protein; tet; confers resistance to tetracycline
   4840..4858    +  promoter       T7 promoter: promoter for bacteriophage T7 RNA polymerase
   4859..4883    +  protein_bind   lac operator: The lac repressor binds to the lac operator to inhibit transcription in E. coli. This inhibition can be relieved by adding lactose or isopropyl-β-D-thiogalactopyranoside (IPTG). lac repressor encoded by lacI
   4898..4920    +  RBS            RBS: efficient ribosome binding site from bacteriophage T7 gene 10 (Olins and Rangwala, 1989)
   4928..5914    +  CDS            rpoA (sequence withheld): RPOA_ECO24 - Experimental evidence at protein level: Swiss-Prot protein existence level 1. DNA-dependent RNA polymerase catalyzes the transcription of DNA into RNA using the four ribonucleoside triphosphates as substrates. From Escherichia coli O139:H28 (strain E24377A / ETEC).
   6008..10033   +  CDS            rpoB (sequence withheld): RPOB_ECO24 - Experimental evidence at protein level: Swiss-Prot protein existence level 1. DNA-dependent RNA polymerase catalyzes the transcription of DNA into RNA using the four ribonucleoside triphosphates as substrates. From Escherichia coli O139:H28 (strain E24377A / ETEC).
  10116..14333   +  CDS            rpoC (sequence withheld): RPOC_ECO24 - Experimental evidence at protein level: Swiss-Prot protein existence level 1. DNA-dependent RNA polymerase catalyzes the transcription of DNA into RNA using the four ribonucleoside triphosphates as substrates. From Escherichia coli O139:H28 (strain E24377A / ETEC).
  14372..14389   +  CDS            8xHis (fragment): 8xHis affinity tag
  14405..14770   +  CDS            Sce VMA intein 5' region (fragment): 5' region of the intein from the yeast Vma1 subunit of the vacuolar ATPase (Chong et al., 1998); Saccharomyces cerevisiae VMA1
  14773..15303   +  CDS            Sce VMA intein 3' region: modified 3' region of the intein from the yeast Vma1 subunit of the vacuolar ATPase (Chong et al., 1998); Saccharomyces cerevisiae VMA1; C-terminal cleavage of this intein can be induced by thiols.
  15347..15502   +  CDS            CBD: chitin binding domain from chitinase A1 (Watanabe et al., 1994); Bacillus circulans chiA
  15533..15808   +  CDS            RNAP ω (sequence partly withheld): DNA-directed RNA polymerase subunit omega; E. coli rpoZ; promotes RNA polymerase assembly
>Addgene plasmid #128940 | pEcRNAP6 | addgene full sequence | sequence record 254597 | Addgene NGS Result
AACTACGTCAGGTGGCACTTTTCGGGGAAATGTGCGCGGAACCCCTATTTGTTTATTTTTCTAAATACAT
TCAAATATGTATCCGCTCATGAGACAATAACCCTGATAAATGCTTCAATAATATTGAAAAAGGAAGAGTA
TGAGTATTCAACATTTCCGTGTCGCCCTTATTCCCTTTTTTGCGGCATTTTGCCTTCCTGTTTTTGCTCA
CCCAGAAACGCTGGTGAAAGTAAAAGATGCTGAAGATCAGTTGGGTGCACGAGTGGGTTACATCGAACTG
GATCTCAACAGCGGTAAGATCCTTGAGAGTTTTCGCCCCGAAGAACGTTTCCCAATGATGAGCACTTTTA
AAGTTCTGCTATGTGGCGCGGTATTATCCCGTGTTGACGCCGGGCAAGAGCAACTCGGTCGCCGCATACA
CTATTCTCAGAATGACTTGGTTGAGTACTCACCAGTCACAGAAAAGCATCTTACGGATGGCATGACAGTA
AGAGAATTATGCAGTGCTGCCATAACCATGAGTGATAACACTGCGGCCAACTTACTTCTGACAACGATCG
GAGGACCGAAGGAGCTAACCGCTTTTTTGCACAACATGGGGGATCATGTAACTCGCCTTGATCGTTGGGA
ACCGGAGCTGAATGAAGCCATACCAAACGACGAGCGTGACACCACGATGCCTGTAGCAATGGCAACAACG
TTGCGCAAACTATTAACTGGCGAACTACTTACTCTAGCTTCCCGGCAACAATTAATAGACTGGATGGAGG
CGGATAAAGTTGCAGGACCACTTCTGCGCTCGGCCCTTCCGGCTGGCTGGTTTATTGCTGATAAATCTGG
AGCCGGTGAGCGTGGGTCTCGCGGTATCATTGCAGCACTGGGGCCAGATGGTAAGCCCTCCCGTATCGTA
GTTATCTACACGACGGGGAGTCAGGCAACTATGGATGAACGAAATAGACAGATCGCTGAGATAGGTGCCT
CACTGATTAAGCATTGGTAACTGTCAGACCAAGTTTACTCATATATACTTTAGATTGATT
[38 nt withheld, positions 1041-1078]
A
[37 nt withheld, positions 1080-1116]
ATTTTGTTAAAATTCGCGTTAAATTTTTGTTAAATCAGCTCATTTTTTAACCAATAGGCCGAAATCGGCA
AAATCCCTTATAAATCAAAAGAATAGCCCGAGATAGGGT
[37 nt withheld, positions 1226-1262]
AAAGAACGTGGACTCCAACGTCAAAGG
[141 nt withheld, positions 1290-1430]
G
[125 nt withheld, positions 1432-1556]
AAAGGATCTAGGTGAAGATCCTTTTTGATAATCTCATGACCAAAATCCCTTAACGTGAGTTTTCGTTCCA
CTGAGCGTCAGACCCCGTAGAAAAGATCAAAGGATCTTCTTGAGATCCTTTTTTTCTGCGCGTAATCTGC
TGCTTGCAAACAAAAAAACCACCGCTACCAGCGGTGGTTTGTTTGCCGGATCAAGAGCTACCAACTCTTT
TTCCGAAGGTAACTGGCTTCAGCAGAGCGCAGATACCAAATACTGTCCTTCTAGTGTAGCCGTAGTTAGG
CCACCACTTCAAGAACTCTGTAGCACCGCCTACATACCTCGCTCTGCTAATCCTGTTACCAGTGGCTGCT
GCCAGTGGCGATAAGTCGTGTCTTACCGGGTTGGACTCAAGACGATAGTTACCGGATAAGGCGCAGCGGT
CGGGCTGAACGGGGGGTTCGTGCACACAGCCCAGCTTGGAGCGAACGACCTACACCGAACTGAGATACCT
ACAGCGTGAGCTATGAGAAAGCGCCACGCTTCCCGAAGGGAGAAAGGCGGACAGGTATCCGGTAAGCGGC
AGGGTCGGAACAGGAGAGCGCACGAGGGAGCTTCCAGGGGGAAACGCCTGGTATCTTTATAGTCCTGTCG
GGTTTCGCCACCTCTGACTTGAGCGTCGATTTTTGTGATGCTCGTCAGGGGGGCGGAGCCTATGGAAAAA
CGCCAGCAACGCGGCCTTTTTACGGTTCCTGGCCTTTTGCTGGCCTTTTGCTCACATGTTCTTTCCTGCG
TTATCCCCTGATTCTGTGGATAACCGTATTACCGCCTTTGAGTGAGCTGATACCGCTCGCCGCAGCCGAA
CGACCGAGCGCAGCGAGTCAGTGAGCGAGGAAGCTATGGTGCACTCTCAGTACAATCTGCTCTGATGCCG
CATAGTTAAGCCAGTATACACTCCGCTATCGCTACGTGACTGGGTCATGGCTGCGCCCCGACACCCGCCA
ACACCCGCTGACGCGCCCTGACGGGCTTGTCTGCTCCCGGCATCCGCTTACAGACAAGCTGTGACCGTCT
CCGGGAGCTGCATGTGTCAGAGGTTTTCACCGTCATCACCGAAACGCGCGAGGCAGCTGCGGTAAAGCTC
ATCAGCGTGGTCGTGCAGCGATTCACAGATGTCTGCCTGTTCATCCGCGTCCAGCTCGTTGAGTTTCTCC
AGAAGCGTTAATGTCTGGCTTCTGATAAAGCGGGCCATGTTAAGGGCGGTTTTTTCCTGTTTGGTCACTG
ATGCCTCCGTGTAAGGGGGATTTCTGTTCATGGGGGTAATGATACCGATGAAACGAGAGAGGATGCTCAC
GATACGGGTTACTGATGATGAACATGCCCGGTTACTGGAACGTTGTGAGGGTAAACAACTGGCGGTATGG
ATGCGGCGGGACCAGAGAAAAATCACTCAGGGTCAATGCCAGCCGAACGCCAGCAAGACGTAGCCCAGCG
CGTCGGCCGCCATGCCGGCGATAATGGCCTGCTTCTCGCCGAAACGTTTGGTGGCGGGACCAGTGACGAA
GGCTTGAGCGAGGGCGTGCAAGATTCCGAATACCGCAAGCGACAGGCCGATCATCGTCGCGCTCCAGCGA
AAGCGGTCCTCGCCGAAAATGACCCAGAGCGCTGCCGGCACCTGTCCTACGAGTTGCATGATAAAGAAGA
CAGTCATAAGTGCGGCGACGATAGTCATGCCCCGCGCCCACCGGAAGGAGCTGACTGGGTTGAAGGCTCT
CAAGGGCATCGGTCGAGATCCCGGTGCCTAATGAGTGAGCTAACTTACATTAATTGCGTTGCGCTCACTG
CCCGCTTTCCAGTCGGGAAACCTGTCGTGCCAGCTGCATTAATGAATCGGCCAACGCGCGGGGAGAGGCG
GTTTGCGTATTGGGCGCCAGGGTGGTTTTTCTTTTCACCAGTGAGACGGGCAACAGCTGATTGCCCTTCA
CCGCCTGGCCCTGAGAGAGTTGCAGCAAGCGGTCCACGCTGGTTTGCCCCAGCAGGCGAAAATCCTGTTT
GATGGTGGTTAACGGCGGGATATAACATGAGCTGTCTTCGGTATCGTCGTATCCCACTACCGAGATATCC
GCACCAACGCGCAGCCCGGACTCGGTAATGGCGCGCATTGCGCCCAGCGCCATCTGATCGTTGGCAACCA
GCATCGCAGTGGGAACGATGCCCTCATTCAGCATTTGCATGGTTTGTTGAAAACCGGACATGGCACTCCA
GTCGCCTTCCCGTTCCGCTATCGGCTGAATTTGATTGCGAGTGAGATATTTATGCCAGCCAGCCAGACGC
AGACGCGCCGAGACAGAACTTAATGGGCCCGCTAACAGCGCGATTTGCTGGTGACCCAATGCGACCAGAT
GCTCCACGCCCAGTCGCGTACCGTCTTCATGGGAGAAAATAATACTGTTGATGGGTGTCTGGTCAGAGAC
ATCAAGAAATAACGCCGGAACATTAGTGCAGGCAGCTTCCACAGCAATGGCATCCTGGTCATCCAGCGGA
TAGTTAATGATCAGCCCACTGACGCGTTGCGCGAGAAGATTGTGCACCGCCGCTTTACAGGCTTCGACGC
CGCTTCGTTCTACCATCGACACCACCACGCTGGCACCCAGTTGATCGGCGCGAGATTTAATCGCCGCGAC
AATTTGCGACGGCGCGTGCAGGGCCAGACTGGAGGTGGCAACGCCAATCAGCAACGACTGTTTGCCCGCC
AGTTGTTGTGCCACGCGGTTGGGAATGTAATTCAGCTCCGCCATCGCCGCTTCCACTTTTTCCCGCGTTT
TCGCAGAAACGTGGCTGGCCTGGTTCACCACGCGGGAAACGGTCTGATAAGAGACACCGGCATACTCTGC
GACATCGTATAACGTTACTGGTTTCACATTCACCACCCTGAATTGACTCTCTTCCGGGCGCTATCATGCC
ATACCGCGAAAGGTTTTGCGCCATTCGATGGTGTCCGGGATCTCGACGCTCTCCCTTATGCGACTCCTGC
ATTAGGAAGCAGCCCAGTAGTAGGTTGAGGCCGTTGAGCACCGCCGCCGCAAGGAATGGTGCATGCAAGG
AGATGGCGCCCAACAGTCCCCCGGCCACGGGGCCTGCCACCATACCCACGCCGAAACAAGCGCTCATGAG
CCCGAAGTGGCGAGCCCGATCTTCCCCATCGGTGATGTCGGCGATATAGGCGCCAGCAACCGCACCTGTG
GCGCCGGTGATGCCGGCCACGATGCGTCCGGCGTAGAGGATCGAGATCTCGATCCCGCGAAATTAATACG
ACTCACTATAGGGGAATTGTGAGCGGATAACAATTCCCCTCTAGAAATAATTTTGTTTAACTTTAAGAAG
GAGATATACAT
[987 nt withheld, positions 4928-5914]
TAACCGGATCCCCGATCCGTGGACTTGTCAGCGACTGAGGAAACAGACCATGGATCCCCGATCCGTCGAC
TTGTCAGCGAGCTGAGGAACCCT
[4026 nt withheld, positions 6008-10033]
TAATTCTCGCTCAAACAGGTCACTGCTGTCGGGTTAAAACCCGGCAGCGGATTGTGCTAACTCCGACGGG
AGCAAATCC
[4221 nt withheld, positions 10113-14333]
CTCGAGCTGGAAGTTCTGTTCCAGGGGCCCAGCAGCGGCCATCACCATCACCATCATCACCATCACCATT
AAAAGCTTATTTTGAGTGGACTATTGAGGCCAGAGATCTTTCTCTGTTGGGTTCCCATGTTCGTAAAGCT
ACCTACCAGACTTACGCTCCAATTCTTTATGAGAATGACCACTTTTTCGACTACATGCAAAAAAGTAAGT
TTCATCTCACCATTGAAGGTCCAAAAGTACTTGCTTATTTACTTGGTTTATGGATTGGTGATGGATTGTC
TGACAGGGCAACTTTTTCGGTTGATTCCAGAGATACTTCTTTGATGGAACGTGTTACTGAATATGCTGAA
AAGTTGAATTTGTGCGCCGAGTATAAGGACAGAAAAGAACCACAAGTTGCCAAAACTGTTAATTTGTACT
CTAAAGTTGTCAGAGGTAATGGTATTCGCAATAATCTTAATACTGAGAATCCATTATGGGACGCTATTGT
TGGCTTAGGATTCTTGAAGGACGGTGTCAAAAATATTCCTTCTTTCTTGTCTACGGACAATATCGGTACT
CGTGAAACATTTCTTGCTGGTCTAATTGATTCTGATGGCTATGTTACTGATGAGCATGGTATTAAAGCAA
CAATAAAGACAATTCATACTTCTGTCAGAGATGGTTTGGTTTCCCTTGCTCGTTCTTTAGGCTTAGTAGT
CTCGGTTAACGCAGAACCTGCTAAGGTTGACATGAATGTCACCAAACATAAAATTAGTTATGCTATTTAT
ATGTCTGGTGGAGATGTTTTGCTTAACGTTCTTTCGAAGTGTGCCGGCTCTAAAAAATTCAGGCCTGCTC
CCGCCGCTGCTTTTGCACGTGAGTGCCGCGGATTTTATTTCGAGTTACAAGAATTGAAGGAAGACGATTA
TTATGGGATTACTTTATCTGATGATTCTGATCATCAGTTTTTGCTTGGATCCCAGGTTGTCGTCCATGCA
TGCGGTGGCCTGACCGGTCTGAACTCAGGCCTCACGACAAATCCTGGTGTATCCGCTTGGCAGGTCAACA
CAGCTTATACTGCGGGACAATTGGTCACATATAACGGCAAGACGTATAAATGTTTGCAGCCCCACACCTC
CTTGGCAGGATGGGAACCATCCAACGTTCCTGCCTTGTGGCAGCTTCAATGACTGCAGACTTAAGAAGGA
GATTAATGT
[273 nt withheld, positions 15533-15805]
TAATCCGGAT
